Addgene plasmid #155043: pLenti6.2_mCherry_roGFP2_Orp1
Purpose: Fluorescent redox reporter
Depositing lab: Vanessa LaPointe. Depositing organization: Maastricht University, Faculty of Health. Medicine and Life Sciences/MERLN Institute.
Backbone
  Vector backbone: pLenti6.2
  Total vector size (bp): 9965
  Vector type: Mammalian Expression, Lentiviral
  Selectable markers: Puromycin
Growth in bacteria
  Bacterial resistance: Ampicillin, 100 μg/mL
  Growth temperature: 37°C
  Growth strain: NEB Stable
  Copy number: Low Copy
Gene/Insert
  Gene/Insert name: Orp1 (alt name: GPX3_YEAST)
  Species: S. cerevisiae (budding yeast)
  Entrez Gene: HYR1 (a.k.a. YIR037W, GPX3, ORP1)
  Promoter: CMV
  Tag / fusion protein: roGFP2 (N terminal on insert)
  Cloning method: Restriction Enzyme; 5′ cloning site XbaI (not destroyed); 3′ cloning site AscI (not destroyed)
  Sequencing primers: 5′ CMV-FW; 3′ WPRE-RV
Terms and licenses: Academic/Nonprofit Terms; Industry Terms: Not Available to Industry
How to cite: pLenti6.2_mCherry_roGFP2_Orp1 was a gift from Vanessa LaPointe (Addgene plasmid # 155043 ; http://n2t.net/addgene:155043 ; RRID:Addgene_155043)
