[The description below was written by a language model from this plasmid's Addgene catalogue record and pLannotate feature annotations shown in this document.]
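Description:
pLenti6.2_mCherry_roGFP2_Orp1 is a lentiviral mammalian expression plasmid of about 10 kb, built on the pLenti6.2 backbone, that delivers a genetically encoded fluorescent redox reporter. It is propagated in E. coli under ampicillin selection (AmpR with its bla promoter). The catalogue lists it as low copy, although the annotated origin is of the ColE1/pUC type. An f1 origin and an SV40 origin are also annotated in the backbone. The viral portion has a third-generation layout. An RSV promoter drives a truncated HIV-1 5' LTR, followed by the Ψ packaging signal with a gag fragment, the RRE for Rev-dependent export of the genomic RNA, and the cPPT/CTS. A second truncated LTR followed by an SV40 polyadenylation signal closes the transfer cassette. Packaging functions are not encoded and would have to be supplied in trans.

The payload sits between the cPPT and the 3' LTR. A CMV enhancer/promoter drives roGFP2, which the feature tool annotates as EGFP because roGFP2 is a GFP derivative. roGFP2 is fused at the N terminus of the S. cerevisiae thiol peroxidase Orp1 (HYR1/GPX3). In this well-known probe design, Orp1 is oxidised by hydrogen peroxide and relays that oxidation to roGFP2, shifting its excitation ratio. An mCherry coding sequence follows shortly downstream of Orp1. The record does not state whether it is fused in frame or separated by a linker or cleavage element, though it presumably provides a redox-independent red signal. A WPRE follows to enhance transcript expression. A separate mouse PGK promoter then drives puromycin N-acetyltransferase, allowing selection of stably transduced cells. The construct is intended for making mammalian cells that report intracellular redox state by fluorescence.
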