Features (pLannotate 1.2.2; 30 found; start..end, strand, type, name):
      1..304     +  enhancer       CMV enhancer: human cytomegalovirus immediate early enhancer
    305..508     +  promoter       CMV promoter: human cytomegalovirus (CMV) immediate early promoter
    591..1307    +  CDS            EGFP: the original enhanced GFP (Yang et al., 1996) mammalian codon-optimized
   1413..1901    +  CDS            HYR1: GPX3_YEAST - Also known as GPX3 From Saccharomyces cerevisiae (strain ATCC 204508 / S288c) (Baker's yeast).
   1977..2687    +  CDS            mCherry: monomeric derivative of DsRed fluorescent protein (Shaner et al., 2004) mammalian codon-optimized
   2702..3290    +  misc_feature   WPRE: woodchuck hepatitis virus posttranscriptional regulatory element
   3304..3803    +  promoter       PGK promoter: mouse phosphoglycerate kinase 1 promoter
   3824..4423    +  CDS            PuroR: puromycin N-acetyltransferase; pac from Streptomyces alboniger; confers resistance to puromycin
   4491..4628    +  CDS            nef (fragment): NEF_HV1LA - Experimental evidence at protein level: Swiss-Prot protein existence level 1. Extracellular Nef protein targets CD4(+) T-lymphocytes for apoptosis by interacting with CXCR4 surface receptors. From Human immunodeficiency virus type 1 group M subtype B (isolate Lai) (HIV-1).
   4614..4794    +  LTR            5' LTR (truncated): truncated 5' long terminal repeat (LTR) from HIV-1
   4866..4987    +  polyA_signal   SV40 poly(A) signal: SV40 polyadenylation signal
   5027..5162    +  rep_origin     SV40 ori: SV40 origin of replication
   5183..5201    -  promoter       T7 promoter: promoter for bacteriophage T7 RNA polymerase
   5209..5364    +  CDS            lacZα (fragment): LacZα fragment of β-galactosidase; lacZ fragment
   5369..5797    +  rep_origin     f1 ori (sequence partly withheld): f1 bacteriophage origin of replication; arrow indicates direction of (+) strand synthesis
   5850..5954    +  promoter       AmpR promoter: bla
   5955..6815    +  CDS            AmpR: β-lactamase; bla; confers resistance to ampicillin, carbenicillin, and related antibiotics
   6986..7574    +  rep_origin     ori: high-copy-number ColE1/pMB1/pBR322/pUC origin of replication
   7757..7849    +  CDS            lacI (fragment): lac repressor; lacI; The lac repressor binds to the lac operator to inhibit transcription in E. coli. This inhibition can be relieved by adding lactose or isopropyl-β-D-thiogalactopyranoside (IPTG).
   7862..7883    +  protein_bind   CAP binding site: CAP binding activates transcription in the presence of cAMP. E. coli catabolite activator protein
   7898..7928    +  promoter       lac promoter: promoter for the E. coli lac operon
   7936..7952    +  protein_bind   lac operator: The lac repressor binds to the lac operator to inhibit transcription in E. coli. This inhibition can be relieved by adding lactose or isopropyl-β-D-thiogalactopyranoside (IPTG). lac repressor encoded by lacI
   7997..8015    +  promoter       T3 promoter: promoter for bacteriophage T3 RNA polymerase
   8043..8269    +  promoter       RSV promoter: Rous sarcoma virus enhancer/promoter
   8270..8450    +  LTR            5' LTR (truncated): truncated 5' long terminal repeat (LTR) from HIV-1
   8497..8622    +  misc_feature   HIV-1 Ψ: packaging signal of human immunodeficiency virus type 1
   8606..8969    +  CDS            HIV-1 gag (fragment): gag protein from human immunodeficiency virus 1; gag
   9115..9348    +  misc_feature   RRE: The Rev response element (RRE) of HIV-1 allows for Rev-dependent mRNA export from the nucleus to the cytoplasm.
   9725..9825    +  CDS            Rev (fragment): human immunodeficiency virus 1 (HIV-1) Rev protein; rev; enhances nuclear export of unspliced and incompletely spliced viral mRNAs
   9844..9960    +  misc_feature   cPPT/CTS: central polypurine tract and central termination sequence of HIV-1
>Addgene plasmid #155043 | pLenti6.2_mCherry_roGFP2_Orp1 | addgene full sequence | sequence record 311571 | Addgene NGS Result
CGTTACATAACTTACGGTAAATGGCCCGCCTGGCTGACCGCCCAACGACCCCCGCCCATTGACGTCAATA
ATGACGTATGTTCCCATAGTAACGCCAATAGGGACTTTCCATTGACGTCAATGGGTGGAGTATTTACGGT
AAACTGCCCACTTGGCAGTACATCAAGTGTATCATATGCCAAGTACGCCCCCTATTGACGTCAATGACGG
TAAATGGCCCGCCTGGCATTATGCCCAGTACATGACCTTATGGGACTTTCCTACTTGGCAGTACATCTAC
GTATTAGTCATCGCTATTACCATGGTGATGCGGTTTTGGCAGTACATCAATGGGCGTGGATAGCGGTTTG
ACTCACGGGGATTTCCAAGTCTCCACCCCATTGACGTCAATGGGAGTTTGTTTTGGCACCAAAATCAACG
GGACTTTCCAAAATGTCGTAACAACTCCGCCCCATTGACGCAAATGGGCGGTAGGCGTGTACGGTGGGAG
GTCTATATAAGCAGAGCTCGTTTAGTGAACCGTCAGATCGCCTGGAGACGCCATCCACGCTGTTTTGACC
TCCATAGAAGACACCGACTCTAGAGATATCATGGTGAGCAAGGGCGAGGAGCTGTTCACCGGGGTGGTGC
CCATCCTGGTCGAGCTGGACGGCGACGTAAACGGCCACAAGTTCAGCGTGTCCGGCGAGGGCGAGGGCGA
TGCCACCTACGGCAAGCTGACCCTGAAGTTCATCTCCACCACCGGCAAGCTGCCCGTGCCCTGGCCCACC
CTCGTGACCACCCTGACCTACGGCGTGCAGTGCTTCAGCCGCTACCCCGACCACATGAAGCAGCACGACT
TCTTCAAGTCCGCCATGCCCGAAGGCTACGTCCAGGAGCGCACCATCTTCTTCAAGGACGACGGCAACTA
CAAGACCCGCGCCGAGGTGAAGTTCGAGGGCGACACCCTGGTGAACCGCATCGAGCTGAAGGGCATCGAC
TTCAAGGAGGACGGCAACATCCTGGGGCACAAGCTGGAGTACAACTACAACTGCCACAACGTCTATATCA
TGGCCGACAAGCAGAAGAACGGCATCAAGGTGAACTTCAAGATCCGCCACAACATCGAGGACGGCAGCGT
GCAGCTCGCCGACCACTACCAGCAGAACACCCCCATCGGCGACGGCCCCGTGCTGCTGCCCGACAACCAC
TACCTGAGCACCTGCTCCGCCCTGAGCAAAGACCCCAACGAGAAGCGCGATCACATGGTCCTGCTGGAGT
TCGTGACCGCCGCCGGGATCACTCTCGGCATGGACGAGCTGTACAAGACTAGTGGTGGTTCAGGTGGTGG
TGGTTCAGGTGGTGGTGGTTCAGGTGGAGGAGGATCAGGAGGAGGAGGATCAGGAGGAGGAGGATCAGGA
GGAGAATTCGATATCTCAGAATTCTATAAGCTAGCACCTGTTGACAAGAAAGGCCAACCATTCCCCTTCG
ACCAATTAAAGGGAAAAGTGGTGCTTATCGTTAATGTTGCCTCCAAATGTGGATTCACTCCTCAATACAA
AGAACTAGAGGCCTTGTACAAACGTTATAAGGACGAAGGATTTACCATCATCGGGTTCCCATGCAACCAG
TTTGGCCACCAAGAACCTGGCTCTGATGAAGAAATTGCCCAGTTCTGCCAACTGAACTATGGCGTGACTT
TCCCCATTATGAAAAAAATTGACGTTAATGGTGGCAATGAGGACCCTGTTTACAAGTTTTTGAAGAGCCA
AAAATCCGGTATGTTGGGCTTGAGAGGTATCAAATGGAATTTTGAAAAATTCTTAGTCGATAAAAAGGGT
AAAGTGTACGAAAGATACTCTTCACTAACCAAACCTTCTTCGTTGTCCGAAACCATCGAAGAACTTTTGA
AAGAGGTGGAAACCGAGGGCAGAGGAAGTCTTCTAACATGCGGTGACGTGGAGGAGAATCCCGGCCCTCC
ATGGTGGCGCGCCACCATGGTGAGCAAGGGCGAGGAGGATAACATGGCCATCATCAAGGAGTTCATGCGC
TTCAAGGTGCACATGGAGGGCTCCGTGAACGGCCACGAGTTCGAGATCGAGGGCGAGGGCGAGGGCCGCC
CCTACGAGGGCACCCAGACCGCCAAGCTGAAGGTGACCAAGGGTGGCCCCCTGCCCTTCGCCTGGGACAT
CCTGTCCCCTCAGTTCATGTACGGCTCCAAGGCCTACGTGAAGCACCCCGCCGACATCCCCGACTACTTG
AAGCTGTCCTTCCCCGAGGGCTTCAAGTGGGAGCGCGTGATGAACTTCGAGGACGGCGGCGTGGTGACCG
TGACCCAGGACTCCTCCCTGCAGGACGGCGAGTTCATCTACAAGGTGAAGCTGCGCGGCACCAACTTCCC
CTCCGACGGCCCCGTAATGCAGAAGAAGACCATGGGCTGGGAGGCCTCCTCCGAGCGGATGTACCCCGAG
GACGGCGCCCTGAAGGGCGAGATCAAGCAGAGGCTGAAGCTGAAGGACGGCGGCCACTACGACGCTGAGG
TCAAGACCACCTACAAGGCCAAGAAGCCCGTGCAGCTGCCCGGCGCCTACAACGTCAACATCAAGTTGGA
CATCACCTCCCACAACGAGGACTACACCATCGTGGAACAGTACGAACGCGCCGAGGGCCGCCACTCCACC
GGCGGCATGGACGAGCTGTACAAGTAGGCGGCCGCGTCGACAATCAACCTCTGGATTACAAAATTTGTGA
AAGATTGACTGGTATTCTTAACTATGTTGCTCCTTTTACGCTATGTGGATACGCTGCTTTAATGCCTTTG
TATCATGCTATTGCTTCCCGTATGGCTTTCATTTTCTCCTCCTTGTATAAATCCTGGTTGCTGTCTCTTT
ATGAGGAGTTGTGGCCCGTTGTCAGGCAACGTGGCGTGGTGTGCACTGTGTTTGCTGACGCAACCCCCAC
TGGTTGGGGCATTGCCACCACCTGTCAGCTCCTTTCCGGGACTTTCGCTTTCCCCCTCCCTATTGCCACG
GCGGAACTCATCGCCGCCTGCCTTGCCCGCTGCTGGACAGGGGCTCGGCTGTTGGGCACTGACAATTCCG
TGGTGTTGTCGGGGAAGCTGACGTCCTTTCCATGGCTGCTCGCCTGTGTTGCCACCTGGATTCTGCGCGG
GACGTCCTTCTGCTACGTCCCTTCGGCCCTCAATCCAGCGGACCTTCCTTCCCGCGGCCTGCTGCCGGCT
CTGCGGCCTCTTCCGCGTCTTCGCCTTCGCCCTCAGACGAGTCGGATCTCCCTTTGGGCCGCCTCCCCGC
CTGGAATTCTACCGGGTAGGGGAGGCGCTTTTCCCAAGGCAGTCTGGAGCATGCGCTTTAGCAGCCCCGC
TGGGCACTTGGCGCTACACAAGTGGCCTCTGGCCTCGCACACATTCCACATCCACCGGTAGGCGCCAACC
GGCTCCGTTCTTTGGTGGCCCCTTCGCGCCACCTTCTACTCCTCCCCTAGTCAGGAAGTTCCCCCCCGCC
CCGCAGCTCGCGTCGTGCAGGACGTGACAAATGGAAGTAGCACGTCTCACTAGTCTCGTGCAGATGGACA
GCACCGCTGAGCAATGGAAGCGGGTAGGCCTTTGGGGCAGCGGCCAATAGCAGCTTTGCTCCTTCGCTTT
CTGGGCTCAGAGGCTGGGAAGGGGTGGGTCCGGGGGCGGGCTCAGGGGCGGGCTCAGGGGCGGGGCGGGC
GCCCGAAGGTCCTCCGGAGGCCCGGCATTCTGCACGCTTCAAAAGCGCACGTCTGCCGCGCTGTTCTCCT
CTTCCTCATCTCCGGGCCTTTCGACCTGCAGCCCAAGCTTACCATGACCGAGTACAAGCCCACGGTGCGC
CTCGCCACCCGCGACGACGTCCCCAGGGCCGTACGCACCCTCGCCGCCGCGTTCGCCGACTACCCCGCCA
CGCGCCACACCGTCGATCCGGACCGCCACATCGAGCGGGTCACCGAGCTGCAAGAACTCTTCCTCACGCG
CGTCGGGCTCGACATCGGCAAGGTGTGGGTCGCGGACGACGGCGCCGCGGTGGCGGTCTGGACCACGCCG
GAGAGCGTCGAAGCGGGGGCGGTGTTCGCCGAGATCGGCCCGCGCATGGCCGAGTTGAGCGGTTCCCGGC
TGGCCGCGCAGCAACAGATGGAAGGCCTCCTGGCGCCGCACCGGCCCAAGGAGCCCGCGTGGTTCCTGGC
CACCGTCGGCGTCTCGCCCGACCACCAGGGCAAGGGTCTGGGCAGCGCCGTCGTGCTCCCCGGAGTGGAG
GCGGCCGAGCGCGCCGGGGTGCCCGCCTTCCTGGAGACCTCCGCGCCCCGCAACCTCCCCTTCTACGAGC
GGCTCGGCTTCACCGTCACCGCCGACGTCGAGGTGCCCGAAGGACCGCGCACCTGGTGCATGACCCGCAA
GCCCGGTGCCTGACGCCCGCCCCACGACCCGCAGCGCCCGACCGAAAGGAGCGCACGACCCCATGCATCT
CGAGGGCCCGGTACCTTTAAGACCAATGACTTACAAGGCAGCTGTAGATCTTAGCCACTTTTTAAAAGAA
AAGGGGGGACTGGAAGGGCTAGCTCACTCCCAACGAAGACAAGATCTGCTTTTTGCTTGTACTGGGTCTC
TCTGGTTAGACCAGATCTGAGCCTGGGAGCTCTCTGGCTAACTAGGGAACCCACTGCTTAAGCCTCAATA
AAGCTTGCCTTGAGTGCTTCAAGTAGTGTGTGCCCGTCTGTTGTGTGACTCTGGTAACTAGAGATCCCTC
AGACCCTTTTAGTCAGTGTGGAAAATCTCTAGCAGTAGTAGTTCATGTCATCTTATTATTCAGTATTTAT
AACTTGCAAAGAAATGAATATCAGAGAGTGAGAGGAACTTGTTTATTGCAGCTTATAATGGTTACAAATA
AAGCAATAGCATCACAAATTTCACAAATAAAGCATTTTTTTCACTGCATTCTAGTTGTGGTTTGTCCAAA
CTCATCAATGTATCTTATCATGTCTGGCTCTAGCTATCCCGCCCCTAACTCCGCCCATCCCGCCCCTAAC
TCCGCCCAGTTCCGCCCATTCTCCGCCCCATGGCTGACTAATTTTTTTTATTTATGCAGAGGCCGAGGCC
GCCTCGGCCTCTGAGCTATTCCAGAAGTAGTGAGGAGGCTTTTTTGGAGGCCTAGGGACGTACCCAATTC
GCCCTATAGTGAGTCGTATTACGCGCGCTCACTGGCCGTCGTTTTACAACGTCGTGACTGGGAAAACCCT
GGCGTTACCCAACTTAATCGCCTTGCAGCACATCCCCCTTTCGCCAGCTGGCGTAATAGCGAAGAGGCCC
GCACCGATCGCCCTTCCCAACAGTTGCGCAGCCTGAATGGCGAATGGG
[124 nt withheld, positions 5369-5492]
C
[91 nt withheld, positions 5494-5584]
A
[49 nt withheld, positions 5586-5634]
CCTTTGACGTTGGAGTCCACGTTCTTT
[37 nt withheld, positions 5662-5698]
ACCCTATCTCGGTCTATTCTTTTGATTTATAAGGGATTTTGCCGATTTCGGCCTATTGGTTAAAAAATGA
GCTGATTTAACAAAAATTTAACGCGAATTTTAACAAAATATTAACGCTTACAATTTAGGTGGCACTTTTC
GGGGAAATGTGCGCGGAACCCCTATTTGTTTATTTTTCTAAATACATTCAAATATGTATCCGCTCATGAG
ACAATAACCCTGATAAATGCTTCAATAATATTGAAAAAGGAAGAGTATGAGTATTCAACATTTCCGTGTC
GCCCTTATTCCCTTTTTTGCGGCATTTTGCCTTCCTGTTTTTGCTCACCCAGAAACGCTGGTGAAAGTAA
AAGATGCTGAAGATCAGTTGGGTGCACGAGTGGGTTACATCGAACTGGATCTCAACAGCGGTAAGATCCT
TGAGAGTTTTCGCCCCGAAGAACGTTTTCCAATGATGAGCACTTTTAAAGTTCTGCTATGTGGCGCGGTA
TTATCCCGTATTGACGCCGGGCAAGAGCAACTCGGTCGCCGCATACACTATTCTCAGAATGACTTGGTTG
AGTACTCACCAGTCACAGAAAAGCATCTTACGGATGGCATGACAGTAAGAGAATTATGCAGTGCTGCCAT
AACCATGAGTGATAACACTGCGGCCAACTTACTTCTGACAACGATCGGAGGACCGAAGGAGCTAACCGCT
TTTTTGCACAACATGGGGGATCATGTAACTCGCCTTGATCGTTGGGAACCGGAGCTGAATGAAGCCATAC
CAAACGACGAGCGTGACACCACGATGCCTGTAGCAATGGCAACAACGTTGCGCAAACTATTAACTGGCGA
ACTACTTACTCTAGCTTCCCGGCAACAATTAATAGACTGGATGGAGGCGGATAAAGTTGCAGGACCACTT
CTGCGCTCGGCCCTTCCGGCTGGCTGGTTTATTGCTGATAAATCTGGAGCCGGTGAGCGTGGGTCTCGCG
GTATCATTGCAGCACTGGGGCCAGATGGTAAGCCCTCCCGTATCGTAGTTATCTACACGACGGGGAGTCA
GGCAACTATGGATGAACGAAATAGACAGATCGCTGAGATAGGTGCCTCACTGATTAAGCATTGGTAACTG
TCAGACCAAGTTTACTCATATATACTTTAGATTGATTTAAAACTTCATTTTTAATTTAAAAGGATCTAGG
TGAAGATCCTTTTTGATAATCTCATGACCAAAATCCCTTAACGTGAGTTTTCGTTCCACTGAGCGTCAGA
CCCCGTAGAAAAGATCAAAGGATCTTCTTGAGATCCTTTTTTTCTGCGCGTAATCTGCTGCTTGCAAACA
AAAAAACCACCGCTACCAGCGGTGGTTTGTTTGCCGGATCAAGAGCTACCAACTCTTTTTCCGAAGGTAA
CTGGCTTCAGCAGAGCGCAGATACCAAATACTGTTCTTCTAGTGTAGCCGTAGTTAGGCCACCACTTCAA
GAACTCTGTAGCACCGCCTACATACCTCGCTCTGCTAATCCTGTTACCAGTGGCTGCTGCCAGTGGCGAT
AAGTCGTGTCTTACCGGGTTGGACTCAAGACGATAGTTACCGGATAAGGCGCAGCGGTCGGGCTGAACGG
GGGGTTCGTGCACACAGCCCAGCTTGGAGCGAACGACCTACACCGAACTGAGATACCTACAGCGTGAGCT
ATGAGAAAGCGCCACGCTTCCCGAAGGGAGAAAGGCGGACAGGTATCCGGTAAGCGGCAGGGTCGGAACA
GGAGAGCGCACGAGGGAGCTTCCAGGGGGAAACGCCTGGTATCTTTATAGTCCTGTCGGGTTTCGCCACC
TCTGACTTGAGCGTCGATTTTTGTGATGCTCGTCAGGGGGGCGGAGCCTATGGAAAAACGCCAGCAACGC
GGCCTTTTTACGGTTCCTGGCCTTTTGCTGGCCTTTTGCTCACATGTTCTTTCCTGCGTTATCCCCTGAT
TCTGTGGATAACCGTATTACCGCCTTTGAGTGAGCTGATACCGCTCGCCGCAGCCGAACGACCGAGCGCA
GCGAGTCAGTGAGCGAGGAAGCGGAAGAGCGCCCAATACGCAAACCGCCTCTCCCCGCGCGTTGGCCGAT
TCATTAATGCAGCTGGCACGACAGGTTTCCCGACTGGAAAGCGGGCAGTGAGCGCAACGCAATTAATGTG
AGTTAGCTCACTCATTAGGCACCCCAGGCTTTACACTTTATGCTTCCGGCTCGTATGTTGTGTGGAATTG
TGAGCGGATAACAATTTCACACAGGAAACAGCTATGACCATGATTACGCCAAGCGCGCAATTAACCCTCA
CTAAAGGGAACAAAAGCTGGAGCTGCAAGCTTAATGTAGTCTTATGCAATACTCTTGTAGTCTTGCAACA
TGGTAACGATGAGTTAGCAACATGCCTTACAAGGAGAGAAAAAGCACCGTGCATGCCGATTGGTGGAAGT
AAGGTGGTACGATCGTGCCTTATTAGGAAGGCAACAGACGGGTCTGACATGGATTGGACGAACCACTGAA
TTGCCGCATTGCAGAGATATTGTATTTAAGTGCCTAGCTCGATACATAAACGGGTCTCTCTGGTTAGACC
AGATCTGAGCCTGGGAGCTCTCTGGCTAACTAGGGAACCCACTGCTTAAGCCTCAATAAAGCTTGCCTTG
AGTGCTTCAAGTAGTGTGTGCCCGTCTGTTGTGTGACTCTGGTAACTAGAGATCCCTCAGACCCTTTTAG
TCAGTGTGGAAAATCTCTAGCAGTGGCGCCCGAACAGGGACTTGAAAGCGAAAGGGAAACCAGAGGAGCT
CTCTCGACGCAGGACTCGGCTTGCTGAAGCGCGCACGGCAAGAGGCGAGGGGCGGCGACTGGTGAGTACG
CCAAAAATTTTGACTAGCGGAGGCTAGAAGGAGAGAGATGGGTGCGAGAGCGTCAGTATTAAGCGGGGGA
GAATTAGATCGCGATGGGAAAAAATTCGGTTAAGGCCAGGGGGAAAGAAAAAATATAAATTAAAACATAT
AGTATGGGCAAGCAGGGAGCTAGAACGATTCGCAGTTAATCCTGGCCTGTTAGAAACATCAGAAGGCTGT
AGACAAATACTGGGACAGCTACAACCATCCCTTCAGACAGGATCAGAAGAACTTAGATCATTATATAATA
CAGTAGCAACCCTCTATTGTGTGCATCAAAGGATAGAGATAAAAGACACCAAGGAAGCTTTAGACAAGAT
AGAGGAAGAGCAAAACAAAAGTAAGACCACCGCACAGCAAGCGGCCGCTGATCTTCAGACCTGGAGGAGG
AGATATGAGGGACAATTGGAGAAGTGAATTATATAAATATAAAGTAGTAAAAATTGAACCATTAGGAGTA
GCACCCACCAAGGCAAAGAGAAGAGTGGTGCAGAGAGAAAAAAGAGCAGTGGGAATAGGAGCTTTGTTCC
TTGGGTTCTTGGGAGCAGCAGGAAGCACTATGGGCGCAGCGTCAATGACGCTGACGGTACAGGCCAGACA
ATTATTGTCTGGTATAGTGCAGCAGCAGAACAATTTGCTGAGGGCTATTGAGGCGCAACAGCATCTGTTG
CAACTCACAGTCTGGGGCATCAAGCAGCTCCAGGCAAGAATCCTGGCTGTGGAAAGATACCTAAAGGATC
AACAGCTCCTGGGGATTTGGGGTTGCTCTGGAAAACTCATTTGCACCACTGCTGTGCCTTGGAATGCTAG
TTGGAGTAATAAATCTCTGGAACAGATTTGGAATCACACGACCTGGATGGAGTGGGACAGAGAAATTAAC
AATTACACAAGCTTAATACACTCCTTAATTGAAGAATCGCAAAACCAGCAAGAAAAGAATGAACAAGAAT
TATTGGAATTAGATAAATGGGCAAGTTTGTGGAATTGGTTTAACATAACAAATTGGCTGTGGTATATAAA
ATTATTCATAATGATAGTAGGAGGCTTGGTAGGTTTAAGAATAGTTTTTGCTGTACTTTCTATAGTGAAT
AGAGTTAGGCAGGGATATTCACCATTATCGTTTCAGACCCACCTCCCAACCCCGAGGGGACCCGACAGGC
CCGAAGGAATAGAAGAAGAAGGTGGAGAGAGAGACAGAGACAGATCCATTCGATTAGTGAACGGATCTCG
ACGGTATCGGTTAACTTTTAAAAGAAAAGGGGGGATTGGGGGGTACAGTGCAGGGGAAAGAATAGTAGAC
ATAATAGCAACAGACATACAAACTAAAGAATTACAAAAACAAATTACAAAATTCAAAATTTTATCGATAA
GCTTGGGAGTTCCG
